Addgene plasmid #36764: TAL2344
Depositing lab: Keith Joung. Depositing organization: Massachusetts General Hospital. Publication: FLASH assembly of TALENs for high-throughput genome editing. Reyon D, Tsai SQ, Khayter C, Foden JA, Sander JD, Joung JK. Nat Biotechnol. 2012 Apr 8. doi: 10.1038/nbt.2170. PubMed 22484455.
Backbone
  Vector backbone: JDS71
  Backbone manufacturer: Joung lab (Addgene Plasmid # 32287)
  Backbone size w/o insert (bp): 6447
  Vector type: Mammalian, T7 for in vitro mRNA synthesis
Growth in bacteria
  Bacterial resistance: Ampicillin, 100 μg/mL
  Growth temperature: 37°C
  Growth strain: XL1 Blue
  Copy number: High Copy
Gene/Insert
  Gene/Insert name: PTEN-TALEN_Left (alt name: PTEN)
  Species: H. sapiens (human)
  Insert size (bp): 1538
  Entrez Gene: Pten (a.k.a. 2310035O07Rik, A130070J02Rik, B430203M17Rik, MMAC1, PTENbeta, TEP1)
  Promoter: CMV
  Tag / fusion protein: 3X Flag (N terminal on backbone); WT FOKI (C terminal on backbone)
  Cloning method: Restriction Enzyme; 5′ cloning site BsmBI (destroyed during cloning); 3′ cloning site BsmBI (destroyed during cloning)
  Sequencing primers: 5′ CMV-F; 3′ BGH-rev
Terms and licenses: Academic/Nonprofit Terms; Industry Terms: Not Available to Industry
Depositor comments: Target binding site: TCCCAGACATGACAGCC It is strongly recommended that users perform a diagnostic digest to verify this plasmid prior to use. For example, a double digest of the plasmid with BamHI and KpnI should result in two bands at 2.2kb and 5.9kb.
How to cite: TAL2344 was a gift from Keith Joung (Addgene plasmid # 36764 ; http://n2t.net/addgene:36764 ; RRID:Addgene_36764)
