[The description below was written by a language model from this plasmid's Addgene catalogue record.]
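Description:
TAL2344 is a mammalian expression plasmid encoding the left-hand monomer of a TALEN pair directed against the human PTEN gene. It is built on the JDS71 backbone, a 6.4 kb TALEN acceptor vector, into which an approximately 1.5 kb array of TAL effector repeats was inserted by restriction cloning through BsmBI sites that were destroyed in the process. The repeat array was generated by the FLASH assembly method, a high-throughput approach for building custom TALE DNA-binding domains, and it specifies recognition of a defined half-site in PTEN. The plasmid is maintained at high copy in E. coli under ampicillin selection. The record gives no feature table, so the origin of replication and other backbone elements are not itemised.

The backbone supplies the parts that turn the repeat array into a functional nuclease: an N-terminal 3X FLAG tag for detection and a C-terminal wild-type FokI cleavage domain. Because FokI must dimerise to cut, this construct is meant to be used with a matching right-hand PTEN TALEN that binds the opposite strand across a spacer, producing a double-strand break whose repair can introduce indels or support targeted editing. Expression in mammalian cells is driven by the CMV promoter, and the vector also carries a T7 promoter so that the TALEN coding sequence can be transcribed in vitro to make mRNA. The listed BGH reverse sequencing primer suggests a BGH polyadenylation region downstream of the insert. One inconsistency is that the insert species is given as human, while the linked gene entry lists mouse-style Pten aliases.
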