>Addgene plasmid #36764 | TAL2344 | depositor partial sequence | sequence record 45957 | TAL2344 sequence 1538 bps
GAACCTGACCCCAGACCAGGTAGTCGCAATCGCGTCACATGACGGGGGAAAGCAAGCCCTGGAAACCGTG
CAAAGGTTGTTGCCGGTCCTTTGTCAAGACCACGGCCTTACACCGGAGCAAGTCGTGGCCATTGCATCCC
ACGACGGTGGCAAACAGGCTCTTGAGACGGTTCAGAGACTTCTCCCAGTTCTCTGTCAAGCCCACGGGCT
GACTCCCGATCAAGTTGTAGCGATTGCGTCGCATGACGGAGGGAAACAAGCATTGGAGACTGTCCAACGG
CTCCTTCCCGTGTTGTGTCAAGCCCACGGTTTGACGCCTGCACAAGTGGTCGCCATCGCCTCCAATATTG
GCGGTAAGCAGGCGCTGGAAACAGTACAGCGCCTGCTGCCTGTACTGTGCCAGGATCATGGACTGACCCC
AGACCAGGTAGTCGCAATCGCGAACAATAATGGGGGAAAGCAAGCCCTGGAAACCGTGCAAAGGTTGTTG
CCGGTCCTTTGTCAAGACCACGGCCTTACACCGGAGCAAGTCGTGGCCATTGCAAGCAACATCGGTGGCA
AACAGGCTCTTGAGACGGTTCAGAGACTTCTCCCAGTTCTCTGTCAAGCCCACGGGCTGACTCCCGATCA
AGTTGTAGCGATTGCGTCGCATGACGGAGGGAAACAAGCATTGGAGACTGTCCAACGGCTCCTTCCCGTG
TTGTGTCAAGCCCACGGTTTGACGCCTGCACAAGTGGTCGCCATCGCCTCCAATATTGGCGGTAAGCAGG
CGCTGGAAACAGTACAGCGCCTGCTGCCTGTACTGTGCCAGGATCATGGACTGACCCCAGACCAGGTAGT
CGCAATCGCGTCAAACGGAGGGGGAAAGCAAGCCCTGGAAACCGTGCAAAGGTTGTTGCCGGTCCTTTGT
CAAGACCACGGCCTTACACCGGAGCAAGTCGTGGCCATTGCAAATAATAACGGTGGCAAACAGGCTCTTG
AGACGGTTCAGAGACTTCTCCCAGTTCTCTGTCAAGCCCACGGGCTGACTCCCGATCAAGTTGTAGCGAT
TGCGTCGAACATTGGAGGGAAACAAGCATTGGAGACTGTCCAACGGCTCCTTCCCGTGTTGTGTCAAGCC
CACGGTTTGACGCCTGCACAAGTGGTCGCCATCGCCAGCCATGATGGCGGTAAGCAGGCGCTGGAAACAG
TACAGCGCCTGCTGCCTGTACTGTGCCAGGATCATGGACTGACCCCAGACCAGGTAGTCGCAATCGCGTC
GAACATTGGGGGAAAGCAAGCCCTGGAAACCGTGCAAAGGTTGTTGCCGGTCCTTTGTCAAGACCACGGC
CTTACACCGGAGCAAGTCGTGGCCATTGCAAATAATAACGGTGGCAAACAGGCTCTTGAGACGGTTCAGA
GACTTCTCCCAGTTCTCTGTCAAGCCCACGGGCTGACTCCCGATCAAGTTGTAGCGATTGCGTCGCATGA
CGGAGGGAAACAAGCATTGGAGACTGTCCAACGGCTCCTTCCCGTGTTGTGTCAAGCCCACGGTCTGA
