>Addgene plasmid #36764 | TAL2344 | addgene partial sequence | sequence record 47178 | CMV-F 5'-CGCAAATGGGCGGTAGGCGTG-3'
ACTAGAGAACCCACTGCTTACTGGCTTATCGAAATTAATACGACTCACTATAGGGAGACCCAAGCTGGCT
AGCACCATGGACTACAAAGACCATGACGGTGATTATAAAGATCATGACATCGATTACAAGGATGACGATG
ACAAGATGGCCCCCAAGAAGAAGAGGAAGGTGGGCATTCACCGCGGGGTACCTATGGTGGACTTGAGGAC
ACTCGGTTATTCGCAACAGCAACAGGAGAAAATCAAGCCTAAGGTCAGGAGCACCGTCGCGCAACACCAC
GAGGCGCTTGTGGGGCATGGCTTCACTCATGCGCATATTGTCGCGCTTTCACAGCACCCTGCGGCGCTTG
GGACGGTGGCTGTCAAATACCAAGATATGATTGCGGCCCTGCCCGAAGCCACGCACGAGGCAATTGTAGG
GGTCGGTAAACAGTGGTCGGGAGCGCGAGCACTTGAGGCGCTGCTGACTGTGGCGGGTGAGCTTAGGGGG
CCTCCGCTCCAGCTCGACACCGGGCAGCTGCTGAAGATCGCGAAGAGAGGGGGAGTAACAGCGGTAGAGG
CAGTGCACGCCTGGCGCAATGCGCTCACCGGGGCCCCCTTGAACCTGACCCCAGACCAGGTAGTCGCAAT
CGCGTCACATGACGGGGGAAAGCAAGCCCTGGAAACCGTGCAAAGGTTGTTGCCGGTCCTTTGTCAAGAC
CACGGCCTTACACCGGAGCAAGTCGTGGCCATTGCATCCCACGACGGTGGCAAACAGGCTCTTGAGACGG
TTCAGAGACTTCTCCCAGTTCTCTGTCAAGCCCACGGGCTGACTCCCGATCAAGTTGTAGCGATTGCGTC
GCATGACGGAGGG
